Addgene plasmid #134838: pAT355_CMV/CAG_PUFc-hGADD45A
Purpose: 3rd generation lentiviral expression of Casilio-ME2.3 effector PUFc-hGADD45A in mammalian cells
Depositing lab: Albert Cheng. Publication: Enhanced CRISPR-based DNA demethylation by Casilio-ME-mediated RNA-guided coupling of methylcytosine oxidation and DNA repair pathways. Taghbalout A, Du M, Jillette N, Rosikiewicz W, Rath A, Heinen CD, Li S, Cheng AW. Nat Commun. 2019 Sep 20;10(1):4296. doi: 10.1038/s41467-019-12339-7. PubMed 31541098.
Backbone
  Vector backbone: pLX302
  Backbone manufacturer: Plasmid #25896
  Backbone size w/o insert (bp): 9573
  Total vector size (bp): 9858
  Vector type: Mammalian Expression, Lentiviral, CRISPR, Synthetic Biology
  Selectable markers: Puromycin
Growth in bacteria
  Bacterial resistance: Ampicillin, 100 μg/mL
  Growth temperature: 30°C
  Growth strain: NEB Stable
  Copy number: Low Copy
Gene/Insert
  Gene/Insert name: PUFc-hGADD45A-HA
  Species: H. sapiens (human), Synthetic
  Insert size (bp): 1926
  Promoter: CMV/CAG
  Tag / fusion protein: PUFc-GADD45A-HA (C terminal on insert)
  Cloning method: Gateway Cloning
  Sequencing primers: 5′ cgcaaatgggcggtaggcgtg; 3′ agcagcgtatccacatagcg
Terms and licenses: Academic/Nonprofit Terms; Industry Terms: Not Available to Industry
How to cite: pAT355_CMV/CAG_PUFc-hGADD45A was a gift from Albert Cheng (Addgene plasmid # 134838)
