[The description below was written by a language model from this plasmid's Addgene catalogue record and pLannotate feature annotations shown in this document.]
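Description:
pAT355_CMV/CAG_PUFc-hGADD45A is a third-generation, self-inactivating lentiviral expression plasmid built on the pLX302 Gateway destination backbone, about 9.9 kb in total. It is propagated in E. coli under ampicillin selection (AmpR). The feature table annotates a ColE1/pUC-type origin, although the catalogue lists the plasmid as low copy. An f1 ori, an SV40 ori and lac-region remnants are also present. The viral portion has an RSV promoter driving a truncated HIV-1 5' LTR, which makes genomic RNA production Tat-independent. This is followed by the Ψ packaging signal with a gag fragment, the RRE for Rev-dependent export, a cPPT/CTS, a WPRE to enhance transcript expression, and a ΔU3 3' LTR followed by an SV40 poly(A) signal. An hPGK promoter–PuroR cassette within the provirus allows puromycin selection of transduced mammalian cells.

The payload lies between attB1 and attB2 sites left by Gateway recombination. It encodes three tandem SV40 nuclear localization signals, a Pumilio/PUF RNA-binding domain annotated as a human PUM1 fragment (the engineered PUFc variant), and human GADD45A. The catalogue describes a C-terminal HA tag, which the feature table does not annotate. A backbone V5 tag sits just beyond attB2, but the record does not say whether it is translated. The promoter is listed as CMV/CAG, whereas the annotation detects only the CMV enhancer and CMV immediate-early promoter upstream of the insert.

The fusion protein is the Casilio-ME2.3 effector. In the Casilio system, PUF domains bind cognate sites appended to a guide RNA, which recruits the fused effector to a dCas9-targeted locus. Here GADD45A, a DNA-repair-associated factor, is recruited as part of a strategy that couples methylcytosine oxidation to repair pathways for enhanced targeted DNA demethylation.
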