Features (pLannotate 1.2.2; 35 found; start..end, strand, type, name):
      1..589     +  rep_origin     ori: high-copy-number ColE1/pMB1/pBR322/pUC origin of replication
    772..864     +  CDS            lacI (fragment): lac repressor; lacI; The lac repressor binds to the lac operator to inhibit transcription in E. coli. This inhibition can be relieved by adding lactose or isopropyl-β-D-thiogalactopyranoside (IPTG).
    877..898     +  protein_bind   CAP binding site: CAP binding activates transcription in the presence of cAMP. E. coli catabolite activator protein
    913..943     +  promoter       lac promoter: promoter for the E. coli lac operon
    951..967     +  protein_bind   lac operator: The lac repressor binds to the lac operator to inhibit transcription in E. coli. This inhibition can be relieved by adding lactose or isopropyl-β-D-thiogalactopyranoside (IPTG). lac repressor encoded by lacI
   1012..1030    +  promoter       T3 promoter: promoter for bacteriophage T3 RNA polymerase
   1058..1284    +  promoter       RSV promoter: Rous sarcoma virus enhancer/promoter
   1285..1465    +  LTR            5' LTR (truncated): truncated 5' long terminal repeat (LTR) from HIV-1
   1512..1637    +  misc_feature   HIV-1 Ψ: packaging signal of human immunodeficiency virus type 1
   1621..1984    +  CDS            HIV-1 gag (fragment): gag protein from human immunodeficiency virus 1; gag
   2130..2363    +  misc_feature   RRE: The Rev response element (RRE) of HIV-1 allows for Rev-dependent mRNA export from the nucleus to the cytoplasm.
   2740..2766    +  CDS            Rev (fragment): human immunodeficiency virus 1 (HIV-1) Rev protein; rev; enhances nuclear export of unspliced and incompletely spliced viral mRNAs
   2767..3267    +  promoter       hPGK promoter: human phosphoglycerate kinase 1 promoter
   3289..3888    +  CDS            PuroR (fragment): puromycin N-acetyltransferase; pac from Streptomyces; confers resistance to puromycin
   3930..4047    +  misc_feature   cPPT/CTS: central polypurine tract and central termination sequence of HIV-1
   4164..4467    +  enhancer       CMV enhancer: human cytomegalovirus immediate early enhancer
   4468..4671    +  promoter       CMV promoter: human cytomegalovirus (CMV) immediate early promoter
   4694..4718    +  protein_bind   attB1: mutant version of attB; recombination site for the Gateway® BP reaction BP Clonase™
   4769..4789    +  CDS            SV40 NLS: nuclear localization signal of SV40 (simian virus 40) large T antigen
   4793..4813    +  CDS            SV40 NLS: nuclear localization signal of SV40 (simian virus 40) large T antigen
   4817..4837    +  CDS            SV40 NLS: nuclear localization signal of SV40 (simian virus 40) large T antigen
   4955..6001    +  CDS            PUM1 (fragment): PUM1_HUMAN - Also known as KIAA0099 From Homo sapiens (Human).
   6113..6607    +  CDS            GADD45A: GA45A_HUMAN - Also known as DDIT1, GADD45. Experimental evidence at protein level: Swiss-Prot protein existence level 1. In T-cells, functions as a regulator of p38 MAPKs by inhibiting p88 phosphorylation and activity (By similarity). Might affect PCNA interaction with some CDK (cell division protein kinase) complexes; stimulates DNA excision repair in vitro and inhibits entry of cells into S phase. From Homo sapiens (Human).
   6659..6683    -  protein_bind   attB2: mutant version of attB; recombination site for the Gateway® BP reaction BP Clonase™
   6685..6726    +  CDS            V5 tag: epitope tag from simian virus 5
   6768..7356    +  misc_feature   WPRE: woodchuck hepatitis virus posttranscriptional regulatory element
   7407..7426    +  misc_feature   cPPT/CTS (fragment): central polypurine tract and central termination sequence of HIV-1
   7428..7661    +  LTR            3' LTR (ΔU3): self-inactivating 3' long terminal repeat (LTR) from HIV-1
   7739..7860    +  polyA_signal   SV40 poly(A) signal: SV40 polyadenylation signal
   7900..8035    +  rep_origin     SV40 ori: SV40 origin of replication
   8056..8074    -  promoter       T7 promoter: promoter for bacteriophage T7 RNA polymerase
   8082..8237    +  CDS            lacZα (fragment): LacZα fragment of β-galactosidase; lacZ fragment
   8242..8670    +  rep_origin     f1 ori (sequence partly withheld): f1 bacteriophage origin of replication; arrow indicates direction of (+) strand synthesis
   8723..8827    +  promoter       AmpR promoter: bla
   8828..9688    +  CDS            AmpR: β-lactamase; bla; confers resistance to ampicillin, carbenicillin, and related antibiotics
>Addgene plasmid #134838 | pAT355_CMV/CAG_PUFc-hGADD45A | addgene full sequence | sequence record 272101 | Addgene NGS Result
TTGAGATCCTTTTTTTCTGCGCGTAATCTGCTGCTTGCAAACAAAAAAACCACCGCTACCAGCGGTGGTT
TGTTTGCCGGATCAAGAGCTACCAACTCTTTTTCCGAAGGTAACTGGCTTCAGCAGAGCGCAGATACCAA
ATACTGTTCTTCTAGTGTAGCCGTAGTTAGGCCACCACTTCAAGAACTCTGTAGCACCGCCTACATACCT
CGCTCTGCTAATCCTGTTACCAGTGGCTGCTGCCAGTGGCGATAAGTCGTGTCTTACCGGGTTGGACTCA
AGACGATAGTTACCGGATAAGGCGCAGCGGTCGGGCTGAACGGGGGGTTCGTGCACACAGCCCAGCTTGG
AGCGAACGACCTACACCGAACTGAGATACCTACAGCGTGAGCTATGAGAAAGCGCCACGCTTCCCGAAGG
GAGAAAGGCGGACAGGTATCCGGTAAGCGGCAGGGTCGGAACAGGAGAGCGCACGAGGGAGCTTCCAGGG
GGAAACGCCTGGTATCTTTATAGTCCTGTCGGGTTTCGCCACCTCTGACTTGAGCGTCGATTTTTGTGAT
GCTCGTCAGGGGGGCGGAGCCTATGGAAAAACGCCAGCAACGCGGCCTTTTTACGGTTCCTGGCCTTTTG
CTGGCCTTTTGCTCACATGTTCTTTCCTGCGTTATCCCCTGATTCTGTGGATAACCGTATTACCGCCTTT
GAGTGAGCTGATACCGCTCGCCGCAGCCGAACGACCGAGCGCAGCGAGTCAGTGAGCGAGGAAGCGGAAG
AGCGCCCAATACGCAAACCGCCTCTCCCCGCGCGTTGGCCGATTCATTAATGCAGCTGGCACGACAGGTT
TCCCGACTGGAAAGCGGGCAGTGAGCGCAACGCAATTAATGTGAGTTAGCTCACTCATTAGGCACCCCAG
GCTTTACACTTTATGCTTCCGGCTCGTATGTTGTGTGGAATTGTGAGCGGATAACAATTTCACACAGGAA
ACAGCTATGACCATGATTACGCCAAGCGCGCAATTAACCCTCACTAAAGGGAACAAAAGCTGGAGCTGCA
AGCTTAATGTAGTCTTATGCAATACTCTTGTAGTCTTGCAACATGGTAACGATGAGTTAGCAACATGCCT
TACAAGGAGAGAAAAAGCACCGTGCATGCCGATTGGTGGAAGTAAGGTGGTACGATCGTGCCTTATTAGG
AAGGCAACAGACGGGTCTGACATGGATTGGACGAACCACTGAATTGCCGCATTGCAGAGATATTGTATTT
AAGTGCCTAGCTCGATACATAAACGGGTCTCTCTGGTTAGACCAGATCTGAGCCTGGGAGCTCTCTGGCT
AACTAGGGAACCCACTGCTTAAGCCTCAATAAAGCTTGCCTTGAGTGCTTCAAGTAGTGTGTGCCCGTCT
GTTGTGTGACTCTGGTAACTAGAGATCCCTCAGACCCTTTTAGTCAGTGTGGAAAATCTCTAGCAGTGGC
GCCCGAACAGGGACTTGAAAGCGAAAGGGAAACCAGAGGAGCTCTCTCGACGCAGGACTCGGCTTGCTGA
AGCGCGCACGGCAAGAGGCGAGGGGCGGCGACTGGTGAGTACGCCAAAAATTTTGACTAGCGGAGGCTAG
AAGGAGAGAGATGGGTGCGAGAGCGTCAGTATTAAGCGGGGGAGAATTAGATCGCGATGGGAAAAAATTC
GGTTAAGGCCAGGGGGAAAGAAAAAATATAAATTAAAACATATAGTATGGGCAAGCAGGGAGCTAGAACG
ATTCGCAGTTAATCCTGGCCTGTTAGAAACATCAGAAGGCTGTAGACAAATACTGGGACAGCTACAACCA
TCCCTTCAGACAGGATCAGAAGAACTTAGATCATTATATAATACAGTAGCAACCCTCTATTGTGTGCATC
AAAGGATAGAGATAAAAGACACCAAGGAAGCTTTAGACAAGATAGAGGAAGAGCAAAACAAAAGTAAGAC
CACCGCACAGCAAGCGGCCGCTGATCTTCAGACCTGGAGGAGGAGATATGAGGGACAATTGGAGAAGTGA
ATTATATAAATATAAAGTAGTAAAAATTGAACCATTAGGAGTAGCACCCACCAAGGCAAAGAGAAGAGTG
GTGCAGAGAGAAAAAAGAGCAGTGGGAATAGGAGCTTTGTTCCTTGGGTTCTTGGGAGCAGCAGGAAGCA
CTATGGGCGCAGCGTCAATGACGCTGACGGTACAGGCCAGACAATTATTGTCTGGTATAGTGCAGCAGCA
GAACAATTTGCTGAGGGCTATTGAGGCGCAACAGCATCTGTTGCAACTCACAGTCTGGGGCATCAAGCAG
CTCCAGGCAAGAATCCTGGCTGTGGAAAGATACCTAAAGGATCAACAGCTCCTGGGGATTTGGGGTTGCT
CTGGAAAACTCATTTGCACCACTGCTGTGCCTTGGAATGCTAGTTGGAGTAATAAATCTCTGGAACAGAT
TTGGAATCACACGACCTGGATGGAGTGGGACAGAGAAATTAACAATTACACAAGCTTAATACACTCCTTA
ATTGAAGAATCGCAAAACCAGCAAGAAAAGAATGAACAAGAATTATTGGAATTAGATAAATGGGCAAGTT
TGTGGAATTGGTTTAACATAACAAATTGGCTGTGGTATATAAAATTATTCATAATGATAGTAGGAGGCTT
GGTAGGTTTAAGAATAGTTTTTGCTGTACTTTCTATAGTGAATAGAGTTAGGCAGGGATATTCACCATTA
TCGTTTCAGACCCACCTCCCAACCCCGAGGGGACCCTTGCGCCTTTTCCAAGGCAGCCCTGGGTTTGCGC
AGGGACGCGGCTGCTCTGGGCGTGGTTCCGGGAAACGCAGCGGCGCCGACCCTGGGTCTCGCACATTCTT
CACGTCCGTTCGCAGCGTCACCCGGATCTTCGCCGCTACCCTTGTGGGCCCCCCGGCGACGCTTCCTGCT
CCGCCCCTAAGTCGGGAAGGTTCCTTGCGGTTCGCGGCGTGCCGGACGTGACAAACGGAAGCCGCACGTC
TCACTAGTACCCTCGCAGACGGACAGCGCCAGGGAGCAATGGCAGCGCGCCGACCGCGATGGGCTGTGGC
CAATAGCGGCTGCTCAGCAGGGCGCGCCGAGAGCAGCGGCCGGGAAGGGGCGGTGCGGGAGGCGGGGTGT
GGGGCGGTAGTGTGGGCCCTGTTCCTGCCCGCGCGGTGTTCCGCATTCTGCAAGCCTCCGGAGCGCACGT
CGGCAGTCGGCTCCCTCGTTGACCGAATCACCGACCTCTCTCCCCAGGGGGTACCACCGGAGCTTACCAT
GACCGAGTACAAGCCCACGGTGCGCCTCGCCACCCGCGACGACGTCCCCAGGGCCGTACGCACCCTCGCC
GCCGCGTTCGCCGACTACCCCGCCACGCGCCACACCGTCGATCCGGACCGCCACATCGAGCGGGTCACCG
AGCTGCAAGAACTCTTCCTCACGCGCGTCGGGCTCGACATCGGCAAGGTGTGGGTCGCGGACGACGGCGC
CGCCGTGGCGGTCTGGACCACGCCGGAGAGCGTCGAAGCGGGGGCGGTGTTCGCCGAGATCGGCCCGCGC
ATGGCCGAGTTGAGCGGTTCCCGGCTGGCCGCGCAGCAACAGATGGAAGGCCTCCTGGCGCCGCACCGGC
CCAAGGAGCCCGCGTGGTTCCTGGCCACCGTCGGCGTCTCGCCCGACCACCAGGGCAAGGGTCTGGGCAG
CGCCGTCGTGCTCCCCGGAGTGGAGGCGGCCGAGCGCGCCGGGGTGCCCGCCTTCCTGGAGACCTCCGCG
CCCCGCAACCTCCCCTTCTACGAGCGGCTCGGCTTCACCGTCACCGCCGACGTCGAGGTGCCCGAAGGAC
CGCGCACCTGGTGCATGACCCGCAAGCCCGGTGCCTGAGAATTCTAGATCTTGAGACAAATGGCAGTATT
CATCCACAATTTTAAAAGAAAAGGGGGGATTGGGGGGTACAGTGCAGGGGAAAGAATAGTAGACATAATA
GCAACAGACATACAAACTAAAGAATTACAAAAACAAATTACAAAAATTCAAAATTTTCGGGTTTATTACA
GGGACAGCAGAGATCCACTTTGGCGCCGGCTCGAGGGGGCCCGGGGTTATTAATAGTAATCAATTACGGG
GTCATTAGTTCATAGCCCATATATGGAGTTCCGCGTTACATAACTTACGGTAAATGGCCCGCCTGGCTGA
CCGCCCAACGACCCCCGCCCATTGACGTCAATAATGACGTATGTTCCCATAGTAACGCCAATAGGGACTT
TCCATTGACGTCAATGGGTGGAGTATTTACGGTAAACTGCCCACTTGGCAGTACATCAAGTGTATCATAT
GCCAAGTACGCCCCCTATTGACGTCAATGACGGTAAATGGCCCGCCTGGCATTATGCCCAGTACATGACC
TTATGGGACTTTCCTACTTGGCAGTACATCTACGTATTAGTCATCGCTATTACCATGGTGATGCGGTTTT
GGCAGTACATCAATGGGCGTGGATAGCGGTTTGACTCACGGGGATTTCCAAGTCTCCACCCCATTGACGT
CAATGGGAGTTTGTTTTGGCACCAAAATCAACGGGACTTTCCAAAATGTCGTAACAACTCCGCCCCATTG
ACGCAAATGGGCGGTAGGCGTGTACGGTGGGAGGTCTATATAAGCAGAGCTCTCTGGCTAACTGTCGGGA
TCAACAAGTTTGTACAAAAAAGCAGGCTCCGAATTCACCGGTGCCGCCACCATGATCGATGGCGGAGGCG
GATCTGATCCAAAAAAGAAGAGAAAGGTAGATCCAAAAAAGAAGAGAAAGGTAGATCCAAAAAAGAAGAG
AAAGGTAGGATCTACCGGATCTAGAAACGATGGTGGTGGTGGAAGCGGGGGTGGGGGCAGCGGTGGAGGG
GGAAGCGGGCGCGCCGGGATCCTCCCCCCCAAGAAAAAGAGGAAGGTATCTAGAGGCCGCAGCCGCCTTT
TGGAAGATTTTCGAAACAACCGGTACCCCAATTTACAACTGCGGGAGATTGCTGGACATATAATGGAATT
TTCCCAAGACCAGCATGGGTCCAGATTCATTCAGCTGAAACTGGAGCGTGCCACACCAGCTGAGCGCCAG
CTTGTCTTCAATGAAATCCTCCAGGCTGCCTACCAACTCATGGTGGATGTGTTTGGTAATTACGTCATTC
AGAAGTTCTTTGAATTTGGCAGTCTTGAACAGAAGCTGGCTTTGGCAGAACGGATTCGAGGCCACGTCCT
GTCATTGGCACTACAGATGTATGGCAGCCGTGTTATCGAGAAAGCTCTTGAGTTTATTCCTTCAGACCAG
CAGAATGAGATGGTTCGGGAACTAGATGGCCATGTCTTGAAGTGTGTGAAAGATCAGAATGGCAATCACG
TGGTTCAGAAATGCATTGAATGTGTACAGCCCCAGTCTTTGCAATTTATCATCGACGCGTTTAAGGGACA
GGTATTTGCCTTATCCACACATCCTTATGGCTGCCGAGTGATTCAGAGAATCCTGGAGCACTGTCTCCCT
GACCAGACACTCCCTATTTTAGAGGAGCTTCACCAGCACACAGAGCAGCTGGTACAGGATCAATATGGAA
GTTATGTAATCGAACATGTACTGGAGCACGGTCGTCCTGAGGATAAAAGCAAAATTGTAGCAGAAATCCG
AGGCAATGTACTTGTATTGAGTCAGCACAAATTTGCAAACAATGTTGTGCAGAAGTGTGTTACTCACGCC
TCACGTACGGAGCGCGCTGTGCTCATCGACGAGGTGTGCACCATGAACGACGGTCCCCACAGTGCCTTAT
ACACCATGATGAAGGACCAGTATGCCAACTACGTGGTCCAGAAGATGATTGACGTGGCGGAGCCAGGCCA
GCGGAAGATCGTCATGCATAAGATCCGGCCCCACATCGCAACTCTTCGTAAGTACACCTATGGCAAGCAC
ATTCTGGCCAAGCTGGAGAAGTACTACATGAAGAACGGTGTTGACTTAGGGGACCCAAAGAAGAAGCGCA
AAGTGGATCCTAAAAAGAAAAGAAAGGTAGGCGGCCGCGGGGGAGGCGGTTCCGGTGGCGGCGGAAGCGG
AGGTGGAGGATCAGGGCCGGCCTTGACTTTGGAGGAATTCTCGGCTGGAGAGCAGAAGACCGAAAGGATG
GATAAGGTGGGGGATGCCCTGGAGGAAGTGCTCAGCAAAGCCCTGAGTCAGCGCACGATCACTGTCGGGG
TGTACGAAGCGGCCAAGCTGCTCAACGTCGACCCCGATAACGTGGTGTTGTGCCTGCTGGCGGCGGACGA
GGACGACGACAGAGATGTGGCTCTGCAGATCCACTTCACCCTGATCCAGGCGTTTTGCTGCGAGAACGAC
ATCAACATCCTGCGCGTCAGCAACCCGGGCCGGCTGGCGGAGCTCCTGCTCTTGGAGACCGACGCTGGCC
CCGCGGCGAGCGAGGGCGCCGAGCAGCCCCCGGACCTGCACTGCGTGCTGGTGACGAATCCACATTCATC
TCAATGGAAGGATCCTGCCTTAAGTCAACTTATTTGTTTTTGCCGGGAAAGTCGCTACATGGATCAATGG
GTTCCAGTGATTAATCTCCCTGAACGGTCTAGATACCCTTATGATGTGCCAGATTATGCCTGATTAATTA
AGAATTCGACCCAGCTTTCTTGTACAAAGTGGTTGGTAAGCCTATCCCTAACCCTCTCCTCGGTCTCGAT
TCTACGTAGTAATGAGCTAGCGCTAACCGGTGGCGCGTTAAGTCGACAATCAACCTCTGGATTACAAAAT
TTGTGAAAGATTGACTGGTATTCTTAACTATGTTGCTCCTTTTACGCTATGTGGATACGCTGCTTTAATG
CCTTTGTATCATGCTATTGCTTCCCGTATGGCTTTCATTTTCTCCTCCTTGTATAAATCCTGGTTGCTGT
CTCTTTATGAGGAGTTGTGGCCCGTTGTCAGGCAACGTGGCGTGGTGTGCACTGTGTTTGCTGACGCAAC
CCCCACTGGTTGGGGCATTGCCACCACCTGTCAGCTCCTTTCCGGGACTTTCGCTTTCCCCCTCCCTATT
GCCACGGCGGAACTCATCGCCGCCTGCCTTGCCCGCTGCTGGACAGGGGCTCGGCTGTTGGGCACTGACA
ATTCCGTGGTGTTGTCGGGGAAATCATCGTCCTTTCCTTGGCTGCTCGCCTGTGTTGCCACCTGGATTCT
GCGCGGGACGTCCTTCTGCTACGTCCCTTCGGCCCTCAATCCAGCGGACCTTCCTTCCCGCGGCCTGCTG
CCGGCTCTGCGGCCTCTTCCGCGTCTTCGCCTTCGCCCTCAGACGAGTCGGATCTCCCTTTGGGCCGCCT
CCCCGCGTCGACTTTAAGACCAATGACTTACAAGGCAGCTGTAGATCTTAGCCACTTTTTAAAAGAAAAG
GGGGGACTGGAAGGGCTAATTCACTCCCAACGAAGACAAGATCTGCTTTTTGCTTGTACTGGGTCTCTCT
GGTTAGACCAGATCTGAGCCTGGGAGCTCTCTGGCTAACTAGGGAACCCACTGCTTAAGCCTCAATAAAG
CTTGCCTTGAGTGCTTCAAGTAGTGTGTGCCCGTCTGTTGTGTGACTCTGGTAACTAGAGATCCCTCAGA
CCCTTTTAGTCAGTGTGGAAAATCTCTAGCAGTACGTATAGTAGTTCATGTCATCTTATTATTCAGTATT
TATAACTTGCAAAGAAATGAATATCAGAGAGTGAGAGGAACTTGTTTATTGCAGCTTATAATGGTTACAA
ATAAAGCAATAGCATCACAAATTTCACAAATAAAGCATTTTTTTCACTGCATTCTAGTTGTGGTTTGTCC
AAACTCATCAATGTATCTTATCATGTCTGGCTCTAGCTATCCCGCCCCTAACTCCGCCCATCCCGCCCCT
AACTCCGCCCAGTTCCGCCCATTCTCCGCCCCATGGCTGACTAATTTTTTTTATTTATGCAGAGGCCGAG
GCCGCCTCGGCCTCTGAGCTATTCCAGAAGTAGTGAGGAGGCTTTTTTGGAGGCCTAGGGACGTACCCAA
TTCGCCCTATAGTGAGTCGTATTACGCGCGCTCACTGGCCGTCGTTTTACAACGTCGTGACTGGGAAAAC
CCTGGCGTTACCCAACTTAATCGCCTTGCAGCACATCCCCCTTTCGCCAGCTGGCGTAATAGCGAAGAGG
CCCGCACCGATCGCCCTTCCCAACAGTTGCGCAGCCTGAATGGCGAATGGG
[124 nt withheld, positions 8242-8365]
C
[91 nt withheld, positions 8367-8457]
A
[49 nt withheld, positions 8459-8507]
CCTTTGACGTTGGAGTCCACGTTCTTT
[37 nt withheld, positions 8535-8571]
ACCCTATCTCGGTCTATTCTTTTGATTTATAAGGGATTTTGCCGATTTCGGCCTATTGGTTAAAAAATGA
GCTGATTTAACAAAAATTTAACGCGAATTTTAACAAAATATTAACGCTTACAATTTAGGTGGCACTTTTC
GGGGAAATGTGCGCGGAACCCCTATTTGTTTATTTTTCTAAATACATTCAAATATGTATCCGCTCATGAG
ACAATAACCCTGATAAATGCTTCAATAATATTGAAAAAGGAAGAGTATGAGTATTCAACATTTCCGTGTC
GCCCTTATTCCCTTTTTTGCGGCATTTTGCCTTCCTGTTTTTGCTCACCCAGAAACGCTGGTGAAAGTAA
AAGATGCTGAAGATCAGTTGGGTGCACGAGTGGGTTACATCGAACTGGATCTCAACAGCGGTAAGATCCT
TGAGAGTTTTCGCCCCGAAGAACGTTTTCCAATGATGAGCACTTTTAAAGTTCTGCTATGTGGCGCGGTA
TTATCCCGTATTGACGCCGGGCAAGAGCAACTCGGTCGCCGCATACACTATTCTCAGAATGACTTGGTTG
AGTACTCACCAGTCACAGAAAAGCATCTTACGGATGGCATGACAGTAAGAGAATTATGCAGTGCTGCCAT
AACCATGAGTGATAACACTGCGGCCAACTTACTTCTGACAACGATCGGAGGACCGAAGGAGCTAACCGCT
TTTTTGCACAACATGGGGGATCATGTAACTCGCCTTGATCGTTGGGAACCGGAGCTGAATGAAGCCATAC
CAAACGACGAGCGTGACACCACGATGCCTGTAGCAATGGCAACAACGTTGCGCAAACTATTAACTGGCGA
ACTACTTACTCTAGCTTCCCGGCAACAATTAATAGACTGGATGGAGGCGGATAAAGTTGCAGGACCACTT
CTGCGCTCGGCCCTTCCGGCTGGCTGGTTTATTGCTGATAAATCTGGAGCCGGTGAGCGTGGGTCTCGCG
GTATCATTGCAGCACTGGGGCCAGATGGTAAGCCCTCCCGTATCGTAGTTATCTACACGACGGGGAGTCA
GGCAACTATGGATGAACGAAATAGACAGATCGCTGAGATAGGTGCCTCACTGATTAAGCATTGGTAACTG
TCAGACCAAGTTTACTCATATATACTTTAGATTGATTTAAAACTTCATTTTTAATTTAAAAGGATCTAGG
TGAAGATCCTTTTTGATAATCTCATGACCAAAATCCCTTAACGTGAGTTTTCGTTCCACTGAGCGTCAGA
CCCCGTAGAAAAGATCAAAGGATCTTC
